Addgene plasmid #68450: TOPO Cre-2A-GFP
Purpose: TOPO construct expressing Cre-2A-GFP for generation of GMAP-compatible gene
Depositing lab: Tyler Jacks. Depositing organization: Massachusetts Institute of Technology. Publication: A Modular Assembly Platform for Rapid Generation of DNA Constructs. Akama-Garren EH, Joshi NS, Tammela T, Chang GP, Wagner BL, Lee DY, Rideout Iii WM, Papagiannakopoulos T, Xue W, Jacks T. Sci Rep. 2016 Feb 18;6:16836. doi: 10.1038/srep16836. PubMed 26887506.
Backbone
  Vector backbone: TOPO 2-5
  Backbone size w/o insert (bp): 3524
  Vector type: Bacterial Expression ; GMAP
Growth in bacteria
  Bacterial resistance: Kanamycin, 50 μg/mL
  Growth temperature: 37°C
  Growth strain: Stbl3
  Copy number: Unknown
Gene/Insert
  Gene/Insert name: Cre-2A-GFP
  Insert size (bp): 1850
  Promoter: Plac
  Cloning method: Gibson Cloning
  Sequencing primers: 5′ CTAACTCGAACGCTAGCTGTGCGATCGTTT; 3′ AGAGTAATTCAACCCCAAACAACAACGTTT
Terms and licenses: Academic/Nonprofit Terms; Industry Terms: Not Available to Industry
How to cite: TOPO Cre-2A-GFP was a gift from Tyler Jacks (Addgene plasmid # 68450 ; http://n2t.net/addgene:68450 ; RRID:Addgene_68450)
