[The description below was written by a language model from this plasmid's Addgene catalogue record and pLannotate feature annotations shown in this document.]
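Description:
TOPO Cre-2A-GFP is a bacterial cloning plasmid of about 5.4 kb, built on a TOPO-type backbone ("TOPO 2-5") and serving as a part donor for the GMAP modular assembly platform. It replicates in E. coli from a high-copy ColE1/pUC-type origin. The record lists kanamycin as the selection, provided by the Tn5-derived NeoR/KanR aminoglycoside phosphotransferase. The annotation also detects a Sh ble (BleoR) gene, which confers Zeocin/bleomycin resistance, downstream of an AmpR promoter fragment. Other backbone features are typical of TOPO cloning vectors: a CAP site, lac promoter and lac operator, then an SP6 promoter upstream of the insert and a reverse-oriented T7 promoter downstream of it. Beyond the insert lie fragments of lacZα and ccdB, which are presumably remnants of the lacZα-ccdB positive-selection cassette disrupted by the insertion. Short fragments of tnpA, bom and lacI are also annotated.

The insert of roughly 1.85 kb, introduced by Gibson cloning, is one open reading frame arrangement. It consists of Cre recombinase from bacteriophage P1, a T2A ribosome-skipping peptide and mammalian codon-optimized EGFP. In eukaryotic cells the 2A element would yield separate Cre and EGFP proteins from one transcript, so fluorescence marks cells that express the recombinase acting at loxP sites. The only promoter listed for the insert is the bacterial Plac, and no eukaryotic promoter or polyadenylation signal is annotated. The plasmid is therefore best understood as a storage and template vector. Its stated purpose is to generate a GMAP-compatible Cre-2A-GFP gene module that can be assembled into downstream expression constructs, not to express the cassette directly in mammalian cells.
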