Features (pLannotate 1.2.2; 17 found; start..end, strand, type, name):
      1..22      +  protein_bind   CAP binding site: CAP binding activates transcription in the presence of cAMP. E. coli catabolite activator protein
     37..67      +  promoter       lac promoter: promoter for the E. coli lac operon
     75..91      +  protein_bind   lac operator: The lac repressor binds to the lac operator to inhibit transcription in E. coli. This inhibition can be relieved by adding lactose or isopropyl-β-D-thiogalactopyranoside (IPTG). lac repressor encoded by lacI
    133..151     +  promoter       SP6 promoter: promoter for bacteriophage SP6 RNA polymerase
    248..1275    +  CDS            Cre (fragment): site-specific recombinase Cre is a site-specific recombinase from bacteriophage P1. Recombination occurs at loxP sequences.
   1294..1346    +  CDS            T2A (fragment): 2A peptide from Thosea asigna virus capsid protein Eukaryotic ribosomes fail to insert a peptide bond between the Gly and Pro residues, yielding separate polypeptides.
   1354..2073    +  CDS            EGFP: the original enhanced GFP (Yang et al., 1996) mammalian codon-optimized
   2199..2217    -  promoter       T7 promoter: promoter for bacteriophage T7 RNA polymerase
   2220..2367    +  CDS            lacZα (fragment): LacZα fragment of β-galactosidase; lacZ fragment
   2377..2680    +  CDS            ccdB (fragment): CcdB, a bacterial toxin that poisons DNA gyrase; ccdB; Plasmids containing the ccdB gene cannot be propagated in standard E. coli strains.
   2728..2997    +  CDS            tnpA (fragment): TN5P_ECOLX - Also known as tnp. Experimental evidence at protein level: Swiss-Prot protein existence level 1. Mediates transposition of transposon Tn5 by a 'cut and paste' mechanism. First, the monomeric transposase binds the 19 bp inverted DNA repeats flanking the transposon. Then, dimerization of the DNA- bound transposase creates a synaptic DNA complex. After nicking of the first DNA strand, excision of the transposon proceeds through a series of intermediates. The transposase then mediates the insertion of the transposon at a new site by strand transfer. The activity of the wild- type tran
   3029..3823    +  CDS            NeoR/KanR: aminoglycoside phosphotransferase from Tn5; aph(3')-II (or nptII); confers resistance to neomycin, kanamycin, and G418 (Geneticin®)
   3844..3894    -  misc_feature   bom (fragment): basis of mobility region from pBR322
   3921..4009    +  promoter       AmpR promoter (fragment): bla
   4029..4403    +  CDS            BleoR: antibiotic-binding protein; Sh ble from Streptoalloteichus hindustanus; confers resistance to bleomycin, phleomycin, and Zeocin™
   4541..5129    +  rep_origin     ori: high-copy-number ColE1/pMB1/pBR322/pUC origin of replication
   5312..5404    +  CDS            lacI (fragment): lac repressor; lacI; The lac repressor binds to the lac operator to inhibit transcription in E. coli. This inhibition can be relieved by adding lactose or isopropyl-β-D-thiogalactopyranoside (IPTG).
>Addgene plasmid #68450 | TOPO Cre-2A-GFP | addgene full sequence | sequence record 198710 | Addgene NGS Result
TAATGTGAGTTAGCTCACTCATTAGGCACCCCAGGCTTTACACTTTATGCTTCCGGCTCGTATGTTGTGT
GGAATTGTGAGCGGATAACAATTTCACACAGGAAACAGCTATGACCATGATTACGCCAAGCTATTTAGGT
GACACTATAGAATACTCAAGCTATGCATCAAGCTTGGTACCGAGCTCGGATCCTAACTCGAACGCTAGCT
GTGCGATCGTTTACCATGCCCAAGAAGAAGAGGAAGGTGTCCAATTTACTGACCGTACACCAAAATTTGC
CTGCATTACCGGTCGATGCAACGAGTGATGAGGTTCGCAAGAACCTGATGGACATGTTCAGGGATCGCCA
GGCGTTTTCTGAGCATACCTGGAAAATGCTTCTGTCCGTTTGCCGGTCGTGGGCGGCATGGTGCAAGTTG
AATAACCGGAAATGGTTTCCCGCAGAACCTGAAGATGTTCGCGATTATCTTCTATATCTTCAGGCGCGCG
GTCTGGCAGTAAAAACTATCCAGCAACATTTGGGCCAGCTAAACATGCTTCATCGTCGGTCCGGGCTGCC
ACGACCAAGTGACAGCAATGCTGTTTCACTGGTTATGCGGCGGATCCGAAAAGAAAACGTTGATGCCGGT
GAACGTGCAAAACAGGCTCTAGCGTTCGAACGCACTGATTTCGACCAGGTTCGTTCACTCATGGAAAATA
GCGATCGCTGCCAGGATATACGTAATCTGGCATTTCTGGGGATTGCTTATAACACCCTGTTACGTATAGC
CGAAATTGCCAGGATCAGGGTTAAAGATATCTCACGTACTGACGGTGGGAGAATGTTAATCCATATTGGC
AGAACGAAAACGCTGGTTAGCACCGCAGGTGTAGAGAAGGCACTTAGCCTGGGGGTAACTAAACTGGTCG
AGCGATGGATTTCCGTCTCTGGTGTAGCTGATGATCCGAATAACTACCTGTTTTGCCGGGTCAGAAAAAA
TGGTGTTGCCGCGCCATCTGCCACCAGCCAGCTATCAACTCGCGCCCTGGAAGGGATTTTTGAAGCAACT
CACCGATTGATTTACGGCGCTAAGGATGACTCTGGTCAGAGATACCTGGCCTGGTCTGGACACAGTGCCC
GTGTCGGAGCCGCGCGAGATATGGCCCGCGCTGGAGTTTCAATACCGGAGATCATGCAAGCTGGTGGCTG
GACCAATGTAAATATTGTCATGAACTATATCCGTAACCTGGATAGTGAAACAGGGGCAATGGTGCGCCTG
CTGGAAGATGGCGATGGGCCGGCCGGCTCCGGCGAGGGCAGGGGAAGTCTTCTAACATGCGGGGACGTGG
AGGAAAATCCCGGCCCAGAATTCATGGTGAGCAAGGGCGAGGAGCTGTTCACCGGGGTGGTGCCCATCCT
GGTCGAGCTGGACGGCGACGTAAACGGCCACAAGTTCAGCGTGTCCGGCGAGGGCGAGGGCGATGCCACC
TACGGCAAGCTGACCCTGAAGTTCATCTGCACCACCGGCAAGCTGCCCGTGCCCTGGCCCACCCTCGTGA
CCACCCTGACCTACGGCGTGCAGTGCTTCAGCCGCTACCCCGACCACATGAAGCAGCACGACTTCTTCAA
GTCCGCCATGCCCGAAGGCTACGTCCAGGAGCGCACCATCTTCTTCAAGGACGACGGCAACTACAAGACC
CGCGCCGAGGTGAAGTTCGAGGGCGACACCCTGGTGAACCGCATCGAGCTGAAGGGCATCGACTTCAAGG
AGGACGGCAACATCCTGGGGCACAAGCTGGAGTACAACTACAACAGCCACAACGTCTATATCATGGCCGA
CAAGCAGAAGAACGGCATCAAGGTGAACTTCAAGATCCGCCACAACATCGAGGACGGCAGCGTGCAGCTC
GCCGACCACTACCAGCAGAACACCCCCATCGGCGACGGCCCCGTGCTGCTGCCCGACAACCACTACCTGA
GCACCCAGTCCGCCCTGAGCAAAGACCCCAACGAGAAGCGCGATCACATGGTCCTGCTGGAGTTCGTGAC
CGCCGCCGGGATCACTCTCGGCATGGACGAGCTGTACAAGTAAAAACGTTGTTGTTTGGGGTTGAATTAC
TCTGGATCCACTAGTAACGGCCGCCAGTGTGCTGGAATTCTGCAGATATCCATCACACTGGCGGCCGCTC
GAGCATGCATCTAGAGGGCCCAATTCGCCCTATAGTGAGTCGTATTACAATTCACTGGCCGTCGTTTTAC
AACGTCGTGACTGGGAAAACCCTGGCGTTACCCAACTTAATCGCCTTGCAGCACATCCCCCTTTCGCCAG
CTGGCGTAATAGCGAAGAGGCCCGCACCGATCGCCCTTCCCAACAGTTGCGCAGCCTATACGTACGGCAG
TTTAAGGTTTACACCTATAAAAGAGAGAGCCGTTATCGTCTGTTTGTGGATGTACAGAGTGATATTATTG
ACACGCCGGGGCGACGGATGGTGATCCCCCTGGCCAGTGCACGTCTGCTGTCAGATAAAGTCTCCCGTGA
ACTTTACCCGGTGGTGCATATCGGGGATGAAAGCTGGCGCATGATGACCACCGATATGGCCAGTGTGCCG
GTCTCCGTTATCGGGGAAGAAGTGGCTGATCTCAGCCACCGCGAAAATGACATCAAAAACGCCATTAACC
TGATGTTCTGGGGAATATAAATGTCAGGCATGAGATTATCAAAAAGGATCTTCACCTAGATCCTTTTCAC
GTAGAAAGCCAGTCCGCAGAAACGGTGCTGACCCCGGATGAATGTCAGCTACTGGGCTATCTGGACAAGG
GAAAACGCAAGCGCAAAGAGAAAGCAGGTAGCTTGCAGTGGGCTTACATGGCGATAGCTAGACTGGGCGG
TTTTATGGACAGCAAGCGAACCGGAATTGCCAGCTGGGGCGCCCTCTGGTAAGGTTGGGAAGCCCTGCAA
AGTAAACTGGATGGCTTTCTTGCCGCCAAGGATCTGATGGCGCAGGGGATCAAGCTCTGATCAAGAGACA
GGATGAGGATCGTTTCGCATGATTGAACAAGATGGATTGCACGCAGGTTCTCCGGCCGCTTGGGTGGAGA
GGCTATTCGGCTATGACTGGGCACAACAGACAATCGGCTGCTCTGATGCCGCCGTGTTCCGGCTGTCAGC
GCAGGGGCGCCCGGTTCTTTTTGTCAAGACCGACCTGTCCGGTGCCCTGAATGAACTGCAAGACGAGGCA
GCGCGGCTATCGTGGCTGGCCACGACGGGCGTTCCTTGCGCAGCTGTGCTCGACGTTGTCACTGAAGCGG
GAAGGGACTGGCTGCTATTGGGCGAAGTGCCGGGGCAGGATCTCCTGTCATCTCACCTTGCTCCTGCCGA
GAAAGTATCCATCATGGCTGATGCAATGCGGCGGCTGCATACGCTTGATCCGGCTACCTGCCCATTCGAC
CACCAAGCGAAACATCGCATCGAGCGAGCACGTACTCGGATGGAAGCCGGTCTTGTCGATCAGGATGATC
TGGACGAAGAGCATCAGGGGCTCGCGCCAGCCGAACTGTTCGCCAGGCTCAAGGCGAGCATGCCCGACGG
CGAGGATCTCGTCGTGACCCATGGCGATGCCTGCTTGCCGAATATCATGGTGGAAAATGGCCGCTTTTCT
GGATTCATCGACTGTGGCCGGCTGGGTGTGGCGGACCGCTATCAGGACATAGCGTTGGCTACCCGTGATA
TTGCTGAAGAGCTTGGCGGCGAATGGGCTGACCGCTTCCTCGTGCTTTACGGTATCGCCGCTCCCGATTC
GCAGCGCATCGCCTTCTATCGCCTTCTTGACGAGTTCTTCTGAATTATTAACGCTTACAATTTCCTGATG
CGGTATTTTCTCCTTACGCATCTGTGCGGTATTTCACACCGCATCAGGTGGCACTTTTCGGGGAAATGTG
CGCGGAACCCCTATTTGTTTATTTTTCTAAATACATTCAAATATGTATCCGCTCATGAGACAATAACCCT
GATAAATGCTTCAATAATAGCACGTGAGGAGGGCCACCATGGCCAAGTTGACCAGTGCCGTTCCGGTGCT
CACCGCGCGCGACGTCGCCGGAGCGGTCGAGTTCTGGACCGACCGGCTCGGGTTCTCCCGGGACTTCGTG
GAGGACGACTTCGCCGGTGTGGTCCGGGACGACGTGACCCTGTTCATCAGCGCGGTCCAGGACCAGGTGG
TGCCGGACAACACCCTGGCCTGGGTGTGGGTGCGCGGCCTGGACGAGCTGTACGCCGAGTGGTCGGAGGT
CGTGTCCACGAACTTCCGGGACGCCTCCGGGCCGGCCATGACCGAGATCGGCGAGCAGCCGTGGGGGCGG
GAGTTCGCCCTGCGCGACCCGGCCGGCAACTGCGTGCACTTCGTGGCCGAGGAGCAGGACTGACACGTGC
TAAAACTTCATTTTTAATTTAAAAGGATCTAGGTGAAGATCCTTTTTGATAATCTCATGACCAAAATCCC
TTAACGTGAGTTTTCGTTCCACTGAGCGTCAGACCCCGTAGAAAAGATCAAAGGATCTTCTTGAGATCCT
TTTTTTCTGCGCGTAATCTGCTGCTTGCAAACAAAAAAACCACCGCTACCAGCGGTGGTTTGTTTGCCGG
ATCAAGAGCTACCAACTCTTTTTCCGAAGGTAACTGGCTTCAGCAGAGCGCAGATACCAAATACTGTTCT
TCTAGTGTAGCCGTAGTTAGGCCACCACTTCAAGAACTCTGTAGCACCGCCTACATACCTCGCTCTGCTA
ATCCTGTTACCAGTGGCTGCTGCCAGTGGCGATAAGTCGTGTCTTACCGGGTTGGACTCAAGACGATAGT
TACCGGATAAGGCGCAGCGGTCGGGCTGAACGGGGGGTTCGTGCACACAGCCCAGCTTGGAGCGAACGAC
CTACACCGAACTGAGATACCTACAGCGTGAGCTATGAGAAAGCGCCACGCTTCCCGAAGGGAGAAAGGCG
GACAGGTATCCGGTAAGCGGCAGGGTCGGAACAGGAGAGCGCACGAGGGAGCTTCCAGGGGGAAACGCCT
GGTATCTTTATAGTCCTGTCGGGTTTCGCCACCTCTGACTTGAGCGTCGATTTTTGTGATGCTCGTCAGG
GGGGCGGAGCCTATGGAAAAACGCCAGCAACGCGGCCTTTTTACGGTTCCTGGCCTTTTGCTGGCCTTTT
GCTCACATGTTCTTTCCTGCGTTATCCCCTGATTCTGTGGATAACCGTATTACCGCCTTTGAGTGAGCTG
ATACCGCTCGCCGCAGCCGAACGACCGAGCGCAGCGAGTCAGTGAGCGAGGAAGCGGAAGAGCGCCCAAT
ACGCAAACCGCCTCTCCCCGCGCGTTGGCCGATTCATTAATGCAGCTGGCACGACAGGTTTCCCGACTGG
AAAGCGGGCAGTGAGCGCAACGCAAT
