>Addgene plasmid #68450 | TOPO Cre-2A-GFP | addgene partial sequence | sequence record 123031 | Sp6 5'-ATTTAGGTGACACTATAG-3'
AGCTCGGATCCTAACTCGAACGCTAGCTGTGCGATCGTTTACCATGCCCAAGAAGAAGAGGAAGGTGTCC
AATTTACTGACCGTACACCAAAATTTGCCTGCATTACCGGTCGATGCAACGAGTGATGAGGTTCGCAAGA
ACCTGATGGACATGTTCAGGGATCGCCAGGCGTTTTCTGAGCATACCTGGAAAATGCTTCTGTCCGTTTG
CCGGTCGTGGGCGGCATGGTGCAAGTTGAATAACCGGAAATGGTTTCCCGCAGAACCTGAAGATGTTCGC
GATTATCTTCTATATCTTCAGGCGCGCGGTCTGGCAGTAAAAACTATCCAGCAACATTTGGGCCAGCTAA
ACATGCTTCATCGTCGGTCCGGGCTGCCACGACCAAGTGACAGCAATGCTGTTTCACTGGTTATGCGGCG
GATCCGAAAAGAAAACGTTGATGCCGGTGAACGTGCAAAACAGGCTCTAGCGTTCGAACGCACTGATTTC
GACCAGGTTCGTTCACTCATGGAAAATAGCGATCGCTGCCAGGATATACGTAATCTGGCATTTCTGGGGA
TTGCTTATAACACCCTGTTACGTATAGCCGAAATTGCCAGGATCAGGGTTAAAGATATCTCACGTACTGA
CGGTGGGAGAATGTTAATCCATATTGGCAGAACGAAAACGCTGGTTAGCACCGCAGGTGTAGAGAAGGCA
CTTAGCCTGGGGGTAACTAAACTGGTCGAGCGATGGATTTCCGTCTCTGGTGTAGCTGATGATCCGAATA
ACTACCTGTTTTGCCGGGTCAGAAAAAATGGTGTTGCCGCGCCATCTGCCACCAGCCAGCTATCAACTCG
CGCCCTGGAAGGGATTTTTGAAGCAACTCACCGATTGATTTACGGCGCTAAGGATGACTCTGGTCAGAGA
TACCTGGCCTGGTCTGGACACAGTGCCCGTGTCGGAGCCGCGCGAGATATGGCCCGCGCTGGAGTTTCAA
TACCGGAGATCATGCAAGCTGGTGGCTGGACCAATGTAAATATTGTCATGAACTATATCCGTAACCTGGA
TAGTGAAACAGGGGCAATGGTGCGCCTGCTG
