>Addgene plasmid #68450 | TOPO Cre-2A-GFP | addgene partial sequence | sequence record 123032 | T7 5'-TAATACGACTCACTATAGGG-3'
CTCGAGCGGCCGCCAGTGTGATGGATATCTGCAGAATTCCAGCACACTGGCGGCCGTTACTAGTGGATCC
AGAGTAATTCAACCCCAAACAACAACGTTTTTACTTGTACAGCTCGTCCATGCCGAGAGTGATCCCGGCG
GCGGTCACGAACTCCAGCAGGACCATGTGATCGCGCTTCTCGTTGGGGTCTTTGCTCAGGGCGGACTGGG
TGCTCAGGTAGTGGTTGTCGGGCAGCAGCACGGGGCCGTCGCCGATGGGGGTGTTCTGCTGGTAGTGGTC
GGCGAGCTGCACGCTGCCGTCCTCGATGTTGTGGCGGATCTTGAAGTTCACCTTGATGCCGTTCTTCTGC
TTGTCGGCCATGATATAGACGTTGTGGCTGTTGTAGTTGTACTCCAGCTTGTGCCCCAGGATGTTGCCGT
CCTCCTTGAAGTCGATGCCCTTCAGCTCGATGCGGTTCACCAGGGTGTCGCCCTCGAACTTCACCTCGGC
GCGGGTCTTGTAGTTGCCGTCGTCCTTGAAGAAGATGGTGCGCTCCTGGACGTAGCCTTCGGGCATGGCG
GACTTGAAGAAGTCGTGCTGCTTCATGTGGTCGGGGTAGCGGCTGAAGCACTGCACGCCGTAGGTCAGGG
TGGTCACGAGGGTGGGCCAGGGCACGGGCAGCTTGCCGGTGGTGCAGATGAACTTCAGGGTCAGCTTGCC
GTAGGTGGCATCGCCCTCGCCCTCGCCGGACACGCTGAACTTGTGGCCGTTTACGTCGCCGTCCAGCTCG
ACCAGGATGGGCACCACCCCGGTGAACAGCTCCTCGCCCTTGCTCACCATGAATTCTGGGCC
